>Addgene plasmid #55903 | mRuby2-MannII-N-10 | addgene partial sequence | sequence record 128567 | CMV-F 5'-CGCAAATGGGCGGTAGGCGTG-3'
GCAGAGCTGGTTTAGTGAACCGTCAGATCCGCTAGCGCCACCATGAAGTTAAGTCGCCAGTTCACCGTGT
TTGGCAGCGCGATCTTCTGCGTCGTAATCTTCTCACTCTACCTGATGCTGGACAGGGGTCACTTGGACTA
CCCTCGGGGCCCGCGCCAGGAGGGCTCCTTTCCGCAGGGCCAGCTTTCAATATTGCAAGAAAAGATTGAC
CATTTGGAGCGTTTGCTCGCTGAGAACAACGAGATCATCTCAAATATCAGAGACTCAGTCATCAACCTGA
GCGAGTCTGTGGAGGACGGCCCGCGGGGGTCACCAGGCAACGCCAGCCAAGGCTCCATCCACCTCCACTC
GCCACAGTTGGCCCTGCAGGCTGACCCCAGCTCCGGATCGGATCCACCGGTCGCCACCATGGTGTCTAAG
GGCGAAGAGCTGATCAAGGAAAATATGCGTATGAAGGTGGTCATGGAAGGTTCGGTCAACGGCCACCAAT
TCAAATGCACAGGTGAAGGAGAAGGCAATCCGTACATGGGAACTCAAACCATGAGGATCAAAGTCATCGA
GGGAGGACCCCTGCCATTTGCCTTTGACATTCTTGCCACGTCGTTCATGTATGGCAGCCGTACTTTTATC
AAGTACCCGAAAGGCATTCCTGATTTCTTTAAACAGTCCTTTCCTGAGGGTTTTACTTGGGAAAGAGTTA
CGAGATACGAAGATGGTGGAGTCGTCACCGTCATGCAGGACACCAGCCTTGAGGATGGCTGTCTCGTTTA
CCACGTCCAAGTCAGAGGGGT
