>Addgene plasmid #55903 | mRuby2-MannII-N-10 | depositor partial sequence | sequence record 128568 | Insert sequence
AACCGTCAGATCCGCTAGCGCCACCATGAAGTTAAGTCGCCAGTTCACCGTGTTTGGCAGCGCGATCTTC
TGCGTCGTAATCTTCTCACTCTACCTGATGCTGGACAGGGGTCACTTGGACTACCCTCGGGGCCCGCGCC
AGGAGGGCTCCTTTCCGCAGGGCCAGCTTTCAATATTGCAAGAAAAGATTGACCATTTGGAGCGTTTGCT
CGCTGAGAACAACGAGATCATCTCAAATATCAGAGACTCAGTCATCAACCTGAGCGAGTCTGTGGAGGAC
GGCCCGCGGGGGTCACCAGGCAACGCCAGCCAAGGCTCCATCCACCTCCACTCGCCACAGTTGGCCCTGC
AGGCTGACCCCAGCTCCGGATCGGATCCACCGGTCGCCACCATGGTGTCTAAGGGCGAAGAGCTGATCAA
GGAAAATATGCGTATGAAGGTGGTCATGGAAGGTTCGGTCAACGGCCACCAATTCAAATGCACAGGTGAA
GGAGAAGGCAATCCGTACATGGGAACTCAAACCATGAGGATCAAAGTCATCGAGGGAGGACCCCTGCCAT
TTGCCTTTGACATTCTTGCCACGTCGTTCATGTATGGCAGCCGTACTTTTATCAAGTACCCGAAAGGCAT
TCCTGATTTCTTTAAACAGTCCTTTCCTGAGGGTTTTACTTGGGAAAGAGTTACGAGATACGAAGATGGT
GGAGTCGTCACCGTCATGCAGGACACCAGCCTTGAGGATGGCTGTCTCGTTTACCACGTCCAAGTCAGAG
GGGTAAACTTTCCCTCCAATGGTCCCGTGATGCAGAAGAAGACCAAGGGTTGGGAGCCTAATACAGAGAT
GATGTATCCAGCAGATGGTGGTCTGAGGGGATACACTCATATGGCACTGAAAGTTGATGGTGGTGGCCAT
CTGTCTTGCTCTTTCGTAACAACTTACAGGTCAAAAAAGACCGTCGGGAACATCAAGATGCCCGGTATCC
ATGCCGTTGATCACCGCCTGGAAAGGTTAGAGGAAAGTGACAATGAAATGTTCGTAGTACAACGCGAACA
CGCAGTTGCCAAGTTCGCCGGGCTTGGTGGTGGGATGGACGAGCTGTACAAGTAAGCGGCCGCGACTCTA
GATCATAATCAGCCAT
