[The description below was written by a language model from this plasmid's Addgene catalogue record.]
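Description:
mRuby2-MannII-N-10 is a mammalian expression plasmid built on the mRuby2-N1 backbone (about 4.75 kb without the insert), an N1-style fusion vector in which a coding sequence is placed upstream of, and in frame with, the red fluorescent protein mRuby2. It is maintained in E. coli as a high-copy plasmid under kanamycin selection. It also carries a neomycin resistance marker, so transfected mammalian cells can be selected with G418 when stable lines are wanted. No feature table accompanies the record, so the origin of replication and other backbone elements are not itemised. The listed 3′ sequencing primer implies an SV40 polyadenylation signal downstream of the fusion.

The insert is a fragment of mouse mannosidase II encoding amino acids 1–112, expressed from the CMV promoter, a strong constitutive promoter in most mammalian cell types. mRuby2 is fused to the C terminus of this fragment. Mannosidase II is a resident Golgi enzyme, and its N-terminal region is generally understood to carry the membrane anchor and targeting information that retains the protein in the Golgi. The truncated fusion therefore acts as a localisation tag rather than as a functional enzyme. The "N-10" in the name probably refers to the N1-type orientation and a linker length, but the record does not state this.

The construct serves as a red Golgi marker for fluorescence imaging, with recorded excitation and emission maxima of 559 nm and 600 nm. It belongs to a set of fusions associated with work on brighter green and red fluorescent proteins for improved FRET dynamic range. It suits multicolour labelling alongside green or cyan organelle markers.
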