Addgene plasmid #55903: mRuby2-MannII-N-10
Purpose: Localization: Mannosidase/Golgi, Excitation: 559, Emission: 600
Depositing lab: Michael Davidson. Depositing organization: Florida State University, Tallahassee. Publication: Improving FRET dynamic range with bright green and red fluorescent proteins. Lam AJ, St-Pierre F, Gong Y, Marshall JD, Cranfill PJ, Baird MA, McKeown MR, Wiedenmann J, Davidson MW, Schnitzer MJ, Tsien RY, Lin MZ. Nat Methods. 2012 Sep 9. doi: 10.1038/nmeth.2171. PubMed 22961245.
Backbone
  Vector backbone: mRuby2-N1
  Backbone size w/o insert (bp): 4750
  Vector type: Mammalian Expression
  Selectable markers: Neomycin (select with G418)
Growth in bacteria
  Bacterial resistance: Kanamycin, 50 μg/mL
  Growth temperature: 37°C
  Growth strain: DH5alpha
  Copy number: High Copy
Gene/Insert
  Gene/Insert name: MannII (alt name: NM_008549.2)
  Species: M. musculus (mouse)
  Mutation: aa 1-112 of MannII
  Promoter: CMV
  Tag / fusion protein: mRuby2 (C terminal on backbone)
  Cloning method: Unknown
  Sequencing primers: 5′ CMV-F; 3′ SV40pA-R
Terms and licenses: Academic/Nonprofit Terms; Industry Terms
Depositor comments: . Excitation = 559; Emission = 600
How to cite: mRuby2-MannII-N-10 was a gift from Michael Davidson (Addgene plasmid # 55903 ; http://n2t.net/addgene:55903 ; RRID:Addgene_55903)
